>Addgene plasmid #217624 | Human USP47 | addgene full sequence | sequence record 427152 | Addgene NGS Result
TGCGGGCCTCTTCGCTATTACGCCAGTCGACCGCCAATTCAATATGGCGTATATGGACTCATGCCAATTC
AATATGGTGGATCTGGACCTGTGCCAATTCAATATGGCGTATATGGACTCGTGCCAATTCAATATGGTGG
ATCTGGACCCCAGCCAATTCAATATGGCGGACTTGGCACCATGCCAATTCAATATGGCGGACCTGGCACT
GTGCCAACTGGGGAGGGGTCTACTTGGCACGGTGCCAAGTTTGAGGAGGGGTCTTGGCCCTGTGCCAAGT
CCGCCATATTGAATTGGCATGGTGCCAATAATGGCGGCCATATTGGCTATATGCCAGGATCAATATATAG
GCAATATCCAATATGGCCCTATGCCAATATGGCTATTGGCCAGGTTCAATACTATGTATTGGCCCTATGC
CATATAGTATTCCATATATGGGTTTTCCTATTGACGTAGATAGCCCCTCCCAATGGGCGGTCCCATATAC
CATATATGGGGCTTCCTAATACCGCCCATAGCCACTCCCCCATTGACGTCAATGGTCTCTATATATGGTC
TTTCCTATTGACGTCATATGGGCGGTCCTATTGACGTATATGGCGCCTCCCCCATTGACGTCAATTACGG
TAAATGGCCCGCCTGGCTCAATGCCCATTGACGTCAATAGGACCACCCACCATTGACGTCAATGGGATGG
CTCATTGCCCATTCATATCCGTTCTCACGCCCCCTATTGACGTCAATGACGGTAAATGGCCCACTTGGCA
GTACATCAATATCTATTAATAGTAACTTGGCAAGTACATTACTATTGGAAGTACGCCAGGGTACATTGGC
AGTACTCCCATTGACGTCAATGGCGGTAAATGGCCCGCGATGGCTGCCAAGTACATCCCCATTGACGTCA
ATGGGGAGGGGCAATGACGCAAATGGGCGTTCCATTGACGTAAATGGGCGGTAGGCGTGCCTAATGGGAG
GTCTATATAAGCAATGCTCGTTTAGGGAACCGCCATTCTGCCTGGGGACGTCGGAGCAAGCTTGATTTAG
GTGACACTATAGAATACAAGCTACTTGTTCTTTTTGCAGGATCCAACTTCATCTCTGAAGGCTTCCACCG
TCTTGACAAAACTGCAAGCTGTGACATGGACTTCATCTTCTCTACCCCTCCCAACTTAACTTGTCAATTA
ATCAGAATTTCAACCATTTAAATTTATGGTTGAATTAGACCTGAAGCAGCCATCAAGAACTTCAAGGAAA
ACCTCCCAGTTGCTGGAAATCCTCGTGCCGAATTCGCCACCCAGGCCTCGCTACCTTAGGACCGTTATAG
TTACTGGCCGTCGTTTTACAAGCCTGCTTTTTTGTACAAACTTGTGGATCCCTTCCAGGAGGTTGTATTG
GAAAGCAGTAGTGTGGACGAATTGCGAGAGAAGCTTAGTGAAATCAGTGGGATTCCTTTGGATGATATTG
AATTTGCTAAGGGTAGAGGAACATTTCCCTGTGATATTTCTGTCCTTGATATTCATCAAGATTTAGACTG
GAATCCTAAAGTTTCTACCCTGAATGTCTGGCCTCTTTATATCTGTGATGATGGTGCGGTCATATTTTAT
AGGGATAAAACAGAAGAATTAATGGAATTGACAGATGAGCAAAGAAATGAACTGATGAAAAAAGAAAGCA
GTCGACTCCAGAAGACTGGACATCGTGTAACATACTCACCTCGTAAAGAGAAAGCACTAAAAATATATCT
GGATGGAGCACCAAATAAAGATCTGACTCAAGACTGACTCTGATAGTGTAGCATTTTCCCTGGGGGAGTT
TTGGTTTTAATTAGATGGTTCACTACCACTGGGTAGTGCCATTTTGGCCGGACATGGTTGGGGTAACCCA
GTGACACCAGCACTGATTGGACTGCCCTACACCAATCAGAAGCTCAGTGCCCAATGGGCCACTGTTTTGA
CTCGGAATCATGTTGTGCACTATAGTCAAATGTACTGTAAAGTGAAAAGGGATGTGCAAAAAAATAAAAA
AAAACAACAAAAAAAGCTAACCTTCTATTAGAAAAGGGGACAGGGGAATGAGTAAACTTCTTTTATTGCG
GACAAATGTGCACATAGCCGCTAGTAAAACTAGCCTCAAACAGGATGCTCATAGCTTAATAATAAAAGCT
GTGCAAAGGCCATGAATGAATGAATTTTCTGTTTATTTCACTGATGCACACATTACCTCATTGACAATTC
AGAAGTAAATCCAACGTGTGTTGACTCTTGGAAAGCAGCAAAAACAGGAGCTGAAGAAAAGAAATTCTTG
GAACCAGCCGTAACCCAGTAAGGAATTGTGAAGTTGTGTTTTTATTTTGTTTCATTTTTTGCAGAGTATT
AAGAACATTATTCTGGAACATCAGAACGTTTCCCTTAGACCGATCCCAGCAGGTGGCAGCTCAGATTGCT
GCAGTGTTGTAATTATAACTGATTGTACTTAAGTTATGGATGTAGAGAATATGTTTCATTCATTTATTCA
GCATGTAAATAAAATTGATCCTGTTGAGTTATCATAATTGCAGTTCAACTATCTGCCATGATTATTCTTT
TCACGTATCATTCATTCTGTACATTTGTGTACATTGAGAAGTATAGCAATCTATGTAAATGTAATCCTCA
GTGAGGTTCCTCAGTGCTAGGTCCCATAGGATTGTCGTTGCCCTTGTTAATGAGGTTTCTCTGTTCAGCG
GCTTCAATTTTTTTCTCTTTGTACATCTAGTTTTGAAGATTTACTTCAAGTTTGAATCTTCTAGAATGCT
TGTAAGTCCAGTTTTAATTTTTAGAGTCAATTTGTAGTTACATGTAGTTTAACTTTTGGGAAACGTCTTA
ACATTGTTCTGAATAAACTTGCTAATGAGGTCAGGTCATGGTACAGACTGATGCAGTCAACATGATTTCA
TTGCAGAGTTTATTAGTATCAGCAAGTTTTTGCTTTGCTAAATAAAAGTACTCAATGAACACAATTCTAC
ATAAATTTTGACATACCATCTAATTTATAAAAATCAATAAAAAAGGTTTTGGTAAAACTTTTTCATGCCA
GATGCTGTTTACAACAATGAACATGCCAATAAAACATTTGTTCATTCTGTTGTGTTATTTTAGTCATTAA
ACTTCTGTGGATGAAGAATCTGGGTTAAGAATAGATTTGTCATCTTTAAATATGACATTTTGTAATGTGT
ATTGGATATCTCATTTCTATGATAAAGGTATATTTACAGTAAAGTTCTCATAAGAGAAATGAAAAGCTGT
GTTAATATCTAACTTTGGGGAACCCTGTCAGTATTTCAGATCCGATTTTTACCCTTTTTTTCTTATAAGA
AAGATAAAATTAGAAAATACTGTTAGCAAATGTGGCTCTGCCATTTGAATATAATCACCGAGAATTCCAT
GTCTTAAAAGTCTCCTGGAATCCACAATGAAAAAAAAAATCTTTTCTAAGGTATTTTTCTGGCTAATTTT
TATTTGAAGAAAGCTATAGCATTTAGCGAAATTTGACTGAAGTAATGTTCTGAGTTTGCATTAGTGGGAT
TGGTGATGTTCTCAGAAGAAAATTGGAAACACTTGTGATGAATTGTCTTTCAGATCACTTAGATTTTCTG
ATGTAAGAGGACAGCTATTTGGTTCTGATACAGGCCTGCTTACTTGGGATGTAGGGTTAGTAAATGGGGT
TTCTGCTTTAAAGGACTGACTTGCTATCGCACAAAAGAGGCAGACTTGTAAACACAATGGGCTTTGGAGT
TTGGTCTGATTGGGTTTGGTTTAGTATTCCTATGAGCGTAAATGGTAAAATTCTTCTGATACCCACTCTT
TAGACTGTGCCTTCTGCTCTGTTCTTTGTTTTATGTTTAACTGCTGTTTCTAATTGCAGGTGTATTACAG
ATACAAATAAGAGTAAAGAAAATATATTTCATTATAGAAAAGAAAAAATTAAAAGCTTCTTGCTTTTCAG
TGCCTGATAGAGTGAAAACACAAAGTTGCACTTTAATAATTTCAATAAAAGCTAATCTGTGTCAGCCTCC
CTCTGCTTCAGAGAGTCAGGTGAGCATCCATAACCTAACAGGCAGAGCCCTAGCGATGTGGATCAAGTTT
CCTGAGCCCGGGGGCGGTGGAGCCTCATGATCTCTTATCTTTTGAGGCTGAGGCAGGTCACATGCAACAA
ATTGTGACCCTGCTCCCCACAAGTCATGCAAAGGTTTTGAAGAGCTTTTACCGTGGGGCAGATGAACTTG
TGTCAACCATGCACACCCTGTGAGAACCAAGTACCTGTGTTTCTAAGGCGGGCACTCAAGGTGAGGGGTG
CATTCTGGCCAAAGAAACAAAAGCTGTGGTTTCAGGACCATGCCGTGTGTAGCTGATCTGTACGGGACGT
GTATGTAAGGAAGAGCAATCATGATAGATAAGAACAGTGTGTGAAGCAGCCCTCACACTAGAGTGTTTGG
TCATCTCTTATAATGTAAGGGAAGGTACTTTAAAATTCTGGGAAGATGCGATGAACTCATGTCCCAGTCA
GAAAATAATCCAATGAAATAAGCATTGGTTGCCAGGCCACAGTTAGGAATTGTATTGTGATACATCTAGA
GGCCAAGAGAGCAGGAGAGAGCTACCAACTTACACTGTGGTTTAAGCTAAATGACCGCACAGCATCATAG
CATTGCAGTGTTGTTACTAAATCTGGAAGTGACCTGTGAATGTATGGAATACAATAAAGTCTTTTATTCT
GGTTCAAAAAAAAAAAAAAAAAAAAACTCGAGGGCGCGCCATCTAGACCCTATAGTGAGTCGTATTACGT
AGATCCAGACATGATAAGATACATTGATGAGTTTGGACAAACCACAACTAGAATGCAGTGAAAAAAATGC
TTTATTTGTGAAATTTGTGATGCTATTGCTTTATTTGTAACCATTATAAGCTGCAATAAACAAGTTAACA
ACAACAATTGCATTCATTTTATGTTTCAGGTTCAGGGGGAGGTGTGGGAGGTTTTTTAATTCGCGGCCGC
GGCGCCAATGCATTGGGCCCGGTACCCAGCTTTTGTTCCCTTTAGTGAGGGTTAATTGCGCGCTTGGCGT
AATCATGGTCATAGCTGTTTCCTGTGTGAAATTGTTATCCGCTCACAATTCCACACAACATACGAGCCGG
GAGCATAAAGTGTAAAGCCTGGGGTGCCTAATGAGTGAGCTAACTCACATTAATTGCGTTGCGCTCACTG
CCCGCTTTCCAGTCGGGAAACCTGTCGTGCCAGCTGCATTAATGAATCGGCCAACGCGCGGGGAGAGGCG
GTTTGCGTATTGGGCGCTCTTCCGCTTCCTCGCTCACTGACTCGCTGCGCTCGGTCGTTCGGCTGCGGCG
AGCGGTATCAGCTCACTCAAAGGCGGTAATACGGTTATCCACAGAATCAGGGGATAACGCAGGAAAGAAC
ATGTGAGCAAAAGGCCAGCAAAAGGCCAGGAACCGTAAAAAGGCCGCGTTGCTGGCGTTTTTCCATAGGC
TCCGCCCCCCTGACGAGCATCACAAAAATCGACGCTCAAGTCAGAGGTGGCGAAACCCGACAGGATTATA
AAGATACCAGGCGTTTCCCCCTGGAAGCTCCCTCGTGCGCTCTCCTGTTCCGACCCTGCCGCTTACCGGA
TACCTGTCCGCCTTTCTCCCTTCGGGAAGCGTGGCGCTTTCTCATAGCTCACGCTGTAGGTATCTCAGTT
CGGTGTAGGTCGTTCGCTCCAAGCTGGGCTGTGTGCACGAACCCCCCGTTCAGCCCGACCGCTGCGCCTT
ATCCGGTAACTATCGTCTTGAGTCCAACCCGGTAAGACACGACTTATCGCCACTGGCAGCAGCCACTGGT
AACAGGATTAGCAGAGCGAGGTATGTAGGCGGTGCTACAGAGTTCTTGAAGTGGTGGCCTAACTACGGCT
ACACTAGAAGAACAGTATTTGGTATCTGCGCTCTGCTGAAGCCAGTTACCTTCGGAAAAAGAGTTGGTAG
CTCTTGATCCGGCAAACAAACCACCGCTGGTAGCGGTGGTTTTTTTGTTTGCAAGCAGCAGATTACGCGC
AGAAAAAAAGGATCTCAAGAAGATCCTTTGATCTTTTCTACGGGGTCTGACGCTCAGTGGAACGAAAACT
CACGTTAAGGGATTTTGGTCATGAGATTATCAAAAAGGATCTTCACCTAGATCCTTTTAAATTAAAAATG
AAGTTTTAAATCAATCTAAAGTATATATGAGTAAACTTGGTCTGACAGTTACCAATGCTTAATCAGTGAG
GCACCTATCTCAGCGATCTGTCTATTTCGTTCATCCATAGTTGCCTGACTCCCCGTCGTGTAGATAACTA
CGATACGGGAGGGCTTACCATCTGGCCCCAGTGCTGCAATGATACCGCGAGACCCACGCTCACCGGCTCC
AGATTTATCAGCAATAAACCAGCCAGCCGGAAGGGCCGAGCGCAGAAGTGGTCCTGCAACTTTATCCGCC
TCCATCCAGTCTATTAATTGTTGCCGGGAAGCTAGAGTAAGTAGTTCGCCAGTTAATAGTTTGCGCAACG
TTGTTGCCATTGCTACAGGCATCGTGGTGTCACGCTCGTCGTTTGGTATGGCTTCATTCAGCTCCGGTTC
CCAACGATCAAGGCGAGTTACATGATCCCCCATGTTGTGCAAAAAAGCGGTTAGCTCCTTCGGTCCTCCG
ATCGTTGTCAGAAGTAAGTTGGCCGCAGTGTTATCACTCATGGTTATGGCAGCACTGCATAATTCTCTTA
CTGTCATGCCATCCGTAAGATGCTTTTCTGTGACTGGTGAGTACTCAACCAAGTCATTCTGAGAATAGTG
TATGCGGCGACCGAGTTGCTCTTGCCCGGCGTCAATACGGGATAATACCGCGCCACATAGCAGAACTTTA
AAAGTGCTCATCATTGGAAAACGTTCTTCGGGGCGAAAACTCTCAAGGATCTTACCGCTGTTGAGATCCA
GTTCGATGTAACCCACTCGTGCACCCAACTGATCTTCAGCATCTTTTACTTTCACCAGCGTTTCTGGGTG
AGCAAAAACAGGAAGGCAAAATGCCGCAAAAAAGGGAATAAGGGCGACACGGAAATGTTGAATACTCATA
CTCTTCCTTTTTCAATATTATTGAAGCATTTATCAGGGTTATTGTCTCATGAGCGGATACATATTTGAAT
GTATTTAGAAAAATAAACAAATAGGGGTTCCGCGCACATTTCCCCGAAAAGTGCCACCTAAATTGTAAGC
GTTAATATTTTGTTAAAATTCGCGTTAAATTTTTGTTAAATCAGCTCATTTTTTAACCAATAGGCCGAAA
TCGGCAAAATCCCTTATAAATCAAAAGAATAGACCGAGATAGGGT
[37 nt withheld, positions 7396-7432]
AAAGAACGTGGACTCCAACGTCAAAGG
[49 nt withheld, positions 7460-7508]
T
[91 nt withheld, positions 7510-7600]
G
[124 nt withheld, positions 7602-7725]
CCCATTCGCCATTCAGGCTGCGCAACTGTTGGGAAGGGCGATCGG
Features (pLannotate 1.2.2; 16 found; start..end, strand, type, name):
     33..1010    +  promoter       CMV IE94 promoter: enhancer/promoter region of simian cytomegalovirus major immediate early transcription unit IE94
   1045..1063    +  promoter       SP6 promoter: promoter for bacteriophage SP6 RNA polymerase
   1347..1784    +  CDS            USP47 (fragment): UBP47_HUMAN - Experimental evidence at protein level: Swiss-Prot protein existence level 1. Ubiquitin-specific protease that specifically deubiquitinates monoubiquitinated DNA polymerase beta (POLB), stabilizing POLB thereby playing a role in base-excision repair (BER). Acts as a regulator of cell growth and genome integrity. May also indirectly regulate CDC25A expression at a transcriptional level. From Homo sapiens (Human).
   1351..1375    -  protein_bind   attB1: mutant version of attB; recombination site for the Gateway® BP reaction BP Clonase™
   4809..4827    -  promoter       T7 promoter: promoter for bacteriophage T7 RNA polymerase
   4832..4966    -  polyA_signal   SV40 poly(A) signal: SV40 polyadenylation signal
   5079..5097    -  promoter       T3 promoter: promoter for bacteriophage T3 RNA polymerase
   5142..5158    -  protein_bind   lac operator: The lac repressor binds to the lac operator to inhibit transcription in E. coli. This inhibition can be relieved by adding lactose or isopropyl-β-D-thiogalactopyranoside (IPTG). lac repressor encoded by lacI
   5166..5196    -  promoter       lac promoter: promoter for the E. coli lac operon
   5211..5232    -  protein_bind   CAP binding site: CAP binding activates transcription in the presence of cAMP. E. coli catabolite activator protein
   5245..5337    -  CDS            lacI (fragment): lac repressor; lacI; The lac repressor binds to the lac operator to inhibit transcription in E. coli. This inhibition can be relieved by adding lactose or isopropyl-β-D-thiogalactopyranoside (IPTG).
   5520..6108    -  rep_origin     ori: high-copy-number ColE1/pMB1/pBR322/pUC origin of replication
   6279..7139    -  CDS            AmpR: β-lactamase; bla; confers resistance to ampicillin, carbenicillin, and related antibiotics
   7140..7244    -  promoter       AmpR promoter: bla
   7297..7725    -  rep_origin     f1 ori (sequence partly withheld): f1 bacteriophage origin of replication; arrow indicates direction of (+) strand synthesis
   7730..26      -  CDS            lacZα (fragment) (across the origin): LacZα fragment of β-galactosidase; lacZ fragment
