[The description below was written by a language model from this plasmid's Addgene catalogue record and pLannotate feature annotations shown in this document.]
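Description:
Human USP47 is a mammalian expression plasmid built on the pCS2 backbone and carrying a gene-synthesized human USP47 insert. USP47 encodes a ubiquitin-specific protease. It is annotated in the record as a deubiquitinase that stabilizes DNA polymerase beta in base-excision repair, and the associated study links it to deubiquitylation of Groucho/TLE in Wnt/beta-catenin signalling. The sequenced plasmid is 7,770 nt. It is propagated in E. coli at high copy through a ColE1/pUC-type origin and selected with ampicillin via the β-lactamase gene under its own promoter. An f1 origin is also present, along with remnants of the lac region (lac promoter, operator, CAP site, and lacI and lacZα fragments) that are carried over from the parental cloning vector.

Expression in mammalian cells is driven by the simian cytomegalovirus IE94 enhancer/promoter, a strong constitutive element. The SV40 polyadenylation signal lies downstream of the insert region, although the table annotates it on the minus strand. An SP6 promoter sits between the CMV IE94 promoter and the insert, a standard pCS2 arrangement that allows in vitro transcription of sense RNA. T7 and T3 promoters lie in the opposite orientation on the far side of the insert.

The automated annotation marks only a short fragment of USP47 near the start of the insert. The roughly 3 kb between that fragment and the T7 promoter is unannotated, perhaps because a synthetic coding sequence matches the reference poorly. The extent of the coding sequence therefore cannot be confirmed from the table. An attB1-like Gateway site is called within the start of this fragment. No epitope tag or reporter is recorded. The stated use is expression of USP47 in mammalian cells.
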