Addgene plasmid #217624: Human USP47
Purpose: Mammalian expression of USP47
Depositing lab: Ethan Lee. Depositing organization: Vanderbilt University. Publication: USP47 deubiquitylates Groucho/TLE to promote Wnt-beta-catenin signaling. Kassel S, Hanson AJ, Benchabane H, Saito-Diaz K, Cabel CR, Goldsmith L, Taha M, Kanuganti A, Ng VH, Xu G, Ye F, Picker J, Port F, Boutros M, Weiss VL, Robbins DJ, Thorne CA, Ahmed Y, Lee E. Sci Signal. 2023 Feb 7;16(771):eabn8372. doi: 10.1126/scisignal.abn8372. Epub 2023 Feb 7. PubMed 36749823.
Backbone
  Vector backbone: pCS2
  Vector type: Mammalian Expression
Growth in bacteria
  Bacterial resistance: Ampicillin, 100 μg/mL
  Growth temperature: 37°C
  Growth strain: DH5alpha
  Copy number: High Copy
Gene/Insert
  Gene/Insert name: USP47
  Species: H. sapiens (human)
  Entrez Gene: USP47 (a.k.a. TRFP)
  Cloning method: Gene Synthesis
Terms and licenses: Academic/Nonprofit Terms; Industry Terms: Not Available to Industry
How to cite: Human USP47 was a gift from Ethan Lee (Addgene plasmid # 217624 ; http://n2t.net/addgene:217624 ; RRID:Addgene_217624)
